Addgene plasmid #69229: pCSDest2-SpCas9-MT3-NLS-3XHA-NLS-ZFP_TS3
Purpose: Expresses R1335K mutant SpCas9 fused to ZFP-TS3 in mammalian cell
Depositing lab: Scot Wolfe. Depositing organization: University of Massachusetts, Worcester. Publication: DNA-binding-domain fusions enhance the targeting range and precision of Cas9. Bolukbasi MF, Gupta A, Oikemus S, Derr AG, Garber M, Brodsky MH, Zhu LJ, Wolfe SA. Nat Methods. 2015 Oct 19. doi: 10.1038/nmeth.3624. PubMed 26480473.
Backbone
  Vector backbone: pCSDest2-SpCas9-MT3-NLS-3XHA-NLS-Zif268
  Vector type: Mammalian Expression, CRISPR
Growth in bacteria
  Bacterial resistance: Ampicillin, 100 μg/mL
  Growth temperature: 37°C
  Growth strain: XL1 Blue
  Copy number: Unknown
Gene/Insert
  Gene/Insert name: TS3 ZFP
  Species: Synthetic
  Tag / fusion protein: NLS-3XHA-NLS (N terminal on backbone)
  Cloning method: Restriction Enzyme; 5′ cloning site BspEI (not destroyed); 3′ cloning site XhoI (not destroyed)
  Sequencing primers: 5′ CACAGGGATAAGCCCATCAG; 3′ T3
Terms and licenses: Academic/Nonprofit Terms; Industry Terms: Not Available to Industry
How to cite: pCSDest2-SpCas9-MT3-NLS-3XHA-NLS-ZFP_TS3 was a gift from Scot Wolfe (Addgene plasmid # 69229 ; http://n2t.net/addgene:69229 ; RRID:Addgene_69229)
