[The description below was written by a language model from this plasmid's Addgene catalogue record and pLannotate feature annotations shown in this document.]
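Description:
pCSDest2-SpCas9-MT3-NLS-3XHA-NLS-ZFP_TS3 is an 8,768 bp mammalian expression plasmid for CRISPR work. It encodes a Streptococcus pyogenes Cas9 variant fused at its C-terminus to a synthetic zinc finger protein, ZFP-TS3. It derives from a sister construct carrying Zif268 in the same position. The TS3 zinc finger array was swapped in by restriction cloning between BspEI and XhoI sites, both of which are retained. In bacteria the plasmid is maintained by a high-copy ColE1/pUC-type origin and selected with ampicillin through the β-lactamase gene. An f1 origin and remnants of the lac region (promoter, operator, lacZα and lacI fragments) are also present.

The expression cassette is driven by the simian cytomegalovirus IE94 enhancer/promoter, which spans the sequence origin. It is followed by an SP6 promoter that could support in vitro transcription and by an attB1 site left from Gateway assembly. The Cas9 coding region comes next and, according to the record, carries the R1335K substitution (designated MT3). It continues into an NLS-3xHA-NLS linker that provides nuclear import and epitope detection, then into the zinc finger domain. The annotation software detected the zinc finger domain only as short matches to EGR1/Zif268-like sequences, as expected for an engineered array built on that scaffold. An SV40 polyadenylation signal terminates the transcript, with T7 and T3 promoter sequences nearby.

No guide RNA cassette is annotated, so the sgRNA would presumably come from a separate construct. The associated publication concerns DNA-binding-domain fusions that improve the targeting range and precision of Cas9. This fits a design in which the added zinc finger domain contributes to target site recognition.
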