Features (pLannotate 1.2.2; 19 found; start..end, strand, type, name):
     37..55      +  promoter       SP6 promoter: promoter for bacteriophage SP6 RNA polymerase
    110..134     +  protein_bind   attB1: mutant version of attB; recombination site for the Gateway® BP reaction BP Clonase™
    144..4247    +  CDS            Cas9: Cas9 (Csn1) endonuclease from the Streptococcus pyogenes Type II CRISPR/Cas system generates RNA-guided double strand breaks in DNA
   4281..4370    +  CDS            3xHA: three tandem HA epitope tags
   4443..4520    +  CDS            EGR1 (fragment): EGR1_SERCA - Also known as ZENK From Serinus canaria (Island canary) (Fringilla canaria).
   4656..4675    +  CDS            ZFHD1 (DNA binding domain) (fragment): composite human DNA-binding domain composed of domains from the transcription factors Zif268 and Oct-1 (Pomerantz et al., 1995)
   4797..4814    -  promoter       T7 promoter (fragment): promoter for bacteriophage T7 RNA polymerase
   4819..4953    -  polyA_signal   SV40 poly(A) signal: SV40 polyadenylation signal
   5066..5084    -  promoter       T3 promoter: promoter for bacteriophage T3 RNA polymerase
   5129..5145    -  protein_bind   lac operator: The lac repressor binds to the lac operator to inhibit transcription in E. coli. This inhibition can be relieved by adding lactose or isopropyl-β-D-thiogalactopyranoside (IPTG). lac repressor encoded by lacI
   5153..5183    -  promoter       lac promoter: promoter for the E. coli lac operon
   5198..5219    -  protein_bind   CAP binding site: CAP binding activates transcription in the presence of cAMP. E. coli catabolite activator protein
   5232..5324    -  CDS            lacI (fragment): lac repressor; lacI; The lac repressor binds to the lac operator to inhibit transcription in E. coli. This inhibition can be relieved by adding lactose or isopropyl-β-D-thiogalactopyranoside (IPTG).
   5507..6095    -  rep_origin     ori: high-copy-number ColE1/pMB1/pBR322/pUC origin of replication
   6266..7126    -  CDS            AmpR: β-lactamase; bla; confers resistance to ampicillin, carbenicillin, and related antibiotics
   7127..7231    -  promoter       AmpR promoter: bla
   7284..7712    -  rep_origin     f1 ori (sequence partly withheld): f1 bacteriophage origin of replication; arrow indicates direction of (+) strand synthesis
   7717..7783    -  CDS            lacZα (fragment): LacZα fragment of β-galactosidase; lacZ fragment
   7786..2       +  promoter       CMV IE94 promoter (across the origin): enhancer/promoter region of simian cytomegalovirus major immediate early transcription unit IE94
>Addgene plasmid #69229 | pCSDest2-SpCas9-MT3-NLS-3XHA-NLS-ZFP_TS3 | depositor full sequence | sequence record 126402 | pCSDest2-SpCas9-MT3-NLS-3XHA-NLS-ZFP_TS3 sequence 8768 bps
ACCGCCATTCTGCCTGGGGACGTCGGAGCAAGCTTGATTTAGGTGACACTATAGAATACAAGCTACTTGT
TCTTTTTGCAGGATCCCATCGATTCGAATTCAAGGATCAACAAGTTTGTACAAAAAAGCAGGCTGGCGCC
ACCATGGACAAGAAGTACTCCATTGGGCTCGATATCGGTACCAACAGCGTCGGCTGGGCCGTCATTACGG
ACGAGTACAAGGTGCCGAGCAAAAAATTCAAAGTTCTGGGCAATACCGATCGCCACAGCATAAAGAAGAA
CCTCATTGGAGCCCTCCTGTTCGACTCCGGGGAGACGGCCGAAGCCACGCGGCTCAAAAGAACAGCACGG
CGCAGATATACCCGCAGAAAGAATCGGATCTGCTACCTGCAGGAGATCTTTAGTAATGAGATGGCTAAGG
TGGATGACTCTTTCTTCCATAGGCTGGAGGAGTCCTTTTTGGTGGAGGAGGATAAAAAGCACGAGCGCCA
CCCAATCTTTGGCAATATCGTGGACGAGGTGGCGTACCATGAAAAGTACCCAACCATATATCATCTGAGG
AAGAAGCTGGTAGACAGTACTGATAAGGCTGACTTGCGGTTGATCTATCTCGCGCTGGCGCACATGATCA
AATTTCGGGGACACTTCCTCATCGAGGGGGACCTGAACCCAGACAACAGCGATGTCGACAAACTCTTTAT
CCAACTGGTTCAGACTTACAATCAGCTTTTCGAGGAGAACCCGATCAACGCATCCGGCGTTGACGCCAAA
GCAATCCTGAGCGCTAGGCTGTCCAAATCCCGGCGGCTCGAAAACCTCATCGCACAGCTCCCTGGGGAGA
AGAAGAACGGCCTGTTTGGTAATCTTATCGCCCTGTCACTCGGGCTGACCCCCAACTTTAAATCTAACTT
CGACCTGGCCGAAGATGCCAAGCTGCAACTGAGCAAAGACACCTACGATGATGATCTCGACAATCTGCTG
GCCCAGATCGGCGACCAGTACGCAGACCTTTTTTTGGCGGCAAAGAACCTGTCAGACGCCATTCTGCTGA
GTGATATTCTGCGAGTGAACACGGAGATCACCAAAGCTCCGCTGAGCGCTAGTATGATCAAGCGCTATGA
TGAGCACCACCAAGACTTGACTTTGCTGAAGGCCCTTGTCAGACAGCAACTGCCTGAGAAGTACAAGGAA
ATTTTCTTCGATCAGTCTAAAAATGGCTACGCCGGATACATTGACGGCGGAGCAAGCCAGGAGGAATTTT
ACAAATTTATTAAGCCCATCTTGGAAAAAATGGACGGCACCGAGGAGCTGCTGGTAAAGCTGAACAGAGA
AGATCTGTTGCGCAAACAGCGCACTTTCGACAATGGAAGCATCCCCCACCAGATTCACCTGGGCGAACTG
CACGCTATCCTCAGGCGGCAAGAGGATTTCTACCCCTTTTTGAAAGATAACAGGGAAAAGATTGAGAAAA
TCCTCACATTTCGGATACCCTACTATGTAGGCCCCCTCGCTCGGGGAAATTCCAGATTCGCGTGGATGAC
TCGCAAATCAGAAGAGACCATCACTCCCTGGAACTTCGAGGAAGTCGTGGATAAGGGGGCCTCTGCCCAG
TCCTTCATCGAAAGGATGACTAACTTTGATAAAAATCTGCCTAACGAAAAGGTGCTTCCTAAACACTCTC
TGCTGTACGAGTACTTCACAGTTTATAACGAGCTCACCAAGGTCAAATACGTCACAGAAGGGATGAGAAA
GCCAGCATTCCTGTCTGGAGAGCAGAAGAAAGCTATCGTGGACCTCCTCTTCAAGACGAACCGGAAAGTT
ACCGTGAAACAGCTCAAAGAAGACTATTTCAAAAAGATTGAATGTTTCGACTCTGTTGAAATCAGCGGAG
TGGAGGATCGCTTCAACGCATCCCTGGGAACGTATCACGATCTCCTGAAAATCATTAAAGACAAGGACTT
CCTGGACAATGAGGAGAACGAGGACATTCTTGAGGACATTGTCCTCACCCTTACGTTGTTTGAAGATAGG
GAGATGATTGAAGAACGCTTGAAAACTTACGCTCATCTCTTCGACGACAAAGTCATGAAACAGCTCAAGA
GACGCCGATATACAGGATGGGGGCGGCTGTCAAGAAAACTGATCAATGGCATCCGAGACAAGCAGAGTGG
AAAGACAATCCTGGATTTTCTTAAGTCCGATGGATTTGCCAACCGGAACTTCATGCAGTTGATCCATGAT
GACTCTCTCACCTTTAAGGAGGACATCCAGAAAGCACAAGTTTCTGGCCAGGGGGACAGTCTTCACGAGC
ACATCGCTAATCTTGCAGGTAGCCCAGCTATCAAAAAGGGAATACTGCAGACCGTTAAGGTCGTGGATGA
ACTCGTCAAAGTAATGGGAAGGCATAAGCCCGAGAATATCGTTATCGAGATGGCCCGAGAGAACCAAACT
ACCCAGAAGGGACAGAAGAACAGTAGGGAAAGGATGAAGAGGATTGAAGAGGGTATAAAAGAACTGGGGT
CCCAAATCCTTAAGGAACACCCAGTTGAAAACACCCAGCTTCAGAATGAGAAGCTCTACCTGTACTACCT
GCAGAACGGCAGGGACATGTACGTGGATCAGGAACTGGACATCAACCGGTTGTCCGACTACGACGTGGAT
CATATCGTGCCCCAAAGCTTTCTCAAAGATGATTCTATTGATAATAAAGTGTTGACAAGATCCGATAAAA
ATAGAGGGAAGAGTGATAACGTCCCCTCAGAAGAAGTTGTCAAGAAAATGAAAAATTATTGGCGGCAGCT
GCTGAACGCCAAACTGATCACACAACGGAAGTTCGATAATCTGACTAAGGCTGAACGAGGTGGCCTGTCT
GAGTTGGATAAAGCCGGCTTCATCAAAAGGCAGCTTGTTGAGACACGCCAGATCACCAAGCACGTGGCCC
AAATTCTCGATTCACGCATGAACACCAAGTACGATGAAAATGACAAACTGATTCGAGAGGTGAAAGTTAT
TACTCTGAAGTCTAAGCTGGTCTCAGATTTCAGAAAGGACTTTCAGTTTTATAAGGTGAGAGAGATCAAC
AATTACCACCATGCGCATGATGCCTACCTGAATGCAGTGGTAGGCACTGCACTTATCAAAAAATATCCCA
AGCTGGAATCTGAATTTGTTTACGGAGACTATAAAGTGTACGATGTTAGGAAAATGATCGCAAAGTCTGA
GCAGGAAATAGGCAAGGCCACCGCTAAGTACTTCTTTTACAGCAATATTATGAATTTTTTCAAGACCGAG
ATTACACTGGCCAATGGAGAGATTCGGAAGCGACCACTTATCGAAACAAACGGAGAAACAGGAGAAATCG
TGTGGGACAAGGGTAGGGATTTCGCGACAGTCCGCAAGGTCCTGTCCATGCCGCAGGTGAACATCGTTAA
AAAGACCGAAGTACAGACCGGAGGCTTCTCCAAGGAAAGTATCCTCCCGAAAAGGAACAGCGACAAGCTG
ATCGCACGCAAAAAAGATTGGGACCCCAAGAAATACGGCGGATTCGATTCTCCTACAGTCGCTTACAGTG
TACTGGTTGTGGCCAAAGTGGAGAAAGGGAAGTCTAAAAAACTCAAAAGCGTCAAGGAACTGCTGGGCAT
CACAATCATGGAGCGATCCAGCTTCGAGAAAAACCCCATCGACTTTCTCGAAGCGAAAGGATATAAAGAG
GTCAAAAAAGACCTCATCATTAAGCTGCCCAAGTACTCTCTCTTTGAGCTTGAAAACGGCCGGAAACGAA
TGCTCGCTAGTGCGGGCGAGCTGCAGAAAGGTAACGAGCTGGCACTGCCCTCTAAATACGTTAATTTCTT
GTATCTGGCCAGCCACTATGAAAAGCTCAAAGGGTCTCCCGAAGATAATGAGCAGAAGCAGCTGTTCGTG
GAACAACACAAACACTACCTTGATGAGATCATCGAGCAAATAAGCGAGTTCTCCAAAAGAGTGATCCTCG
CCGACGCTAACCTCGATAAGGTGCTTTCTGCTTACAATAAGCACAGGGATAAGCCCATCAGGGAGCAGGC
AGAAAACATTATCCACTTGTTTACTCTGACCAACTTGGGCGCGCCTGCAGCCTTCAAGTACTTCGACACC
ACCATAGACAGAAAGAAGTACACCTCTACAAAGGAGGTCCTGGACGCCACACTGATTCATCAGTCAATTA
CGGGGCTCTATGAAACAAGAATCGACCTCTCTCAGCTCGGTGGAGACGGCACCGGCGGGCCCAAGAAGAA
GAGGAAGGTATACCCATACGATGTTCCTGACTATGCGGGCTATCCCTATGACGTCCCGGACTATGCAGGA
TCGTATCCTTATGACGTTCCAGATTACGCTGGATCCGCCGCTCCGGCAGCTAAGAAAAAGAAACTGGATT
TCGAATCCGGAAAGCCCTATAAATGTCCTGAATGTGGCAAGTCCTTCTCGCGGAGCGACGACCTGACACG
GCACCAACGTACGCACACTGGTGAGAAGCCATACGCGTGTCCTGTCGAGTCCTGTGACCGCCGCTTCAGT
CAGAAGGGACACCTGACACGGCACATCCGCATTCACACAGGGCAAAAACCGTTTCAATGCCGCATCTGCA
TGAGGAACTTCAGCATCCGTAGCAGCCTGACACGGCACATCCGCACCCACACAGGAGAAAAGCCCTTCGC
CTGTGACATCTGCGGCAGGAAGTTCGCGCTGAGCCACCACCTGACACGGCACACCAAGATCCACCTCCGT
CAGAAAGACCCCGGGTAATGACTCGAGCCTCTAGAACTATAGTGAGTCGTATTACGTAGATCCAGACATG
ATAAGATACATTGATGAGTTTGGACAAACCACAACTAGAATGCAGTGAAAAAAATGCTTTATTTGTGAAA
TTTGTGATGCTATTGCTTTATTTGTAACCATTATAAGCTGCAATAAACAAGTTAACAACAACAATTGCAT
TCATTTTATGTTTCAGGTTCAGGGGGAGGTGTGGGAGGTTTTTTAATTCGCGGCCGCGGCGCCAATGCAT
TGGGCCCGGTACCCAGCTTTTGTTCCCTTTAGTGAGGGTTAATTGCGCGCTTGGCGTAATCATGGTCATA
GCTGTTTCCTGTGTGAAATTGTTATCCGCTCACAATTCCACACAACATACGAGCCGGAAGCATAAAGTGT
AAAGCCTGGGGTGCCTAATGAGTGAGCTAACTCACATTAATTGCGTTGCGCTCACTGCCCGCTTTCCAGT
CGGGAAACCTGTCGTGCCAGCTGCATTAATGAATCGGCCAACGCGCGGGGAGAGGCGGTTTGCGTATTGG
GCGCTCTTCCGCTTCCTCGCTCACTGACTCGCTGCGCTCGGTCGTTCGGCTGCGGCGAGCGGTATCAGCT
CACTCAAAGGCGGTAATACGGTTATCCACAGAATCAGGGGATAACGCAGGAAAGAACATGTGAGCAAAAG
GCCAGCAAAAGGCCAGGAACCGTAAAAAGGCCGCGTTGCTGGCGTTTTTCCATAGGCTCCGCCCCCCTGA
CGAGCATCACAAAAATCGACGCTCAAGTCAGAGGTGGCGAAACCCGACAGGACTATAAAGATACCAGGCG
TTTCCCCCTGGAAGCTCCCTCGTGCGCTCTCCTGTTCCGACCCTGCCGCTTACCGGATACCTGTCCGCCT
TTCTCCCTTCGGGAAGCGTGGCGCTTTCTCATAGCTCACGCTGTAGGTATCTCAGTTCGGTGTAGGTCGT
TCGCTCCAAGCTGGGCTGTGTGCACGAACCCCCCGTTCAGCCCGACCGCTGCGCCTTATCCGGTAACTAT
CGTCTTGAGTCCAACCCGGTAAGACACGACTTATCGCCACTGGCAGCAGCCACTGGTAACAGGATTAGCA
GAGCGAGGTATGTAGGCGGTGCTACAGAGTTCTTGAAGTGGTGGCCTAACTACGGCTACACTAGAAGGAC
AGTATTTGGTATCTGCGCTCTGCTGAAGCCAGTTACCTTCGGAAAAAGAGTTGGTAGCTCTTGATCCGGC
AAACAAACCACCGCTGGTAGCGGTGGTTTTTTTGTTTGCAAGCAGCAGATTACGCGCAGAAAAAAAGGAT
CTCAAGAAGATCCTTTGATCTTTTCTACGGGGTCTGACGCTCAGTGGAACGAAAACTCACGTTAAGGGAT
TTTGGTCATGAGATTATCAAAAAGGATCTTCACCTAGATCCTTTTAAATTAAAAATGAAGTTTTAAATCA
ATCTAAAGTATATATGAGTAAACTTGGTCTGACAGTTACCAATGCTTAATCAGTGAGGCACCTATCTCAG
CGATCTGTCTATTTCGTTCATCCATAGTTGCCTGACTCCCCGTCGTGTAGATAACTACGATACGGGAGGG
CTTACCATCTGGCCCCAGTGCTGCAATGATACCGCGAGACCCACGCTCACCGGCTCCAGATTTATCAGCA
ATAAACCAGCCAGCCGGAAGGGCCGAGCGCAGAAGTGGTCCTGCAACTTTATCCGCCTCCATCCAGTCTA
TTAATTGTTGCCGGGAAGCTAGAGTAAGTAGTTCGCCAGTTAATAGTTTGCGCAACGTTGTTGCCATTGC
TACAGGCATCGTGGTGTCACGCTCGTCGTTTGGTATGGCTTCATTCAGCTCCGGTTCCCAACGATCAAGG
CGAGTTACATGATCCCCCATGTTGTGCAAAAAAGCGGTTAGCTCCTTCGGTCCTCCGATCGTTGTCAGAA
GTAAGTTGGCCGCAGTGTTATCACTCATGGTTATGGCAGCACTGCATAATTCTCTTACTGTCATGCCATC
CGTAAGATGCTTTTCTGTGACTGGTGAGTACTCAACCAAGTCATTCTGAGAATAGTGTATGCGGCGACCG
AGTTGCTCTTGCCCGGCGTCAATACGGGATAATACCGCGCCACATAGCAGAACTTTAAAAGTGCTCATCA
TTGGAAAACGTTCTTCGGGGCGAAAACTCTCAAGGATCTTACCGCTGTTGAGATCCAGTTCGATGTAACC
CACTCGTGCACCCAACTGATCTTCAGCATCTTTTACTTTCACCAGCGTTTCTGGGTGAGCAAAAACAGGA
AGGCAAAATGCCGCAAAAAAGGGAATAAGGGCGACACGGAAATGTTGAATACTCATACTCTTCCTTTTTC
AATATTATTGAAGCATTTATCAGGGTTATTGTCTCATGAGCGGATACATATTTGAATGTATTTAGAAAAA
TAAACAAATAGGGGTTCCGCGCACATTTCCCCGAAAAGTGCCACCTAAATTGTAAGCGTTAATATTTTGT
TAAAATTCGCGTTAAATTTTTGTTAAATCAGCTCATTTTTTAACCAATAGGCCGAAATCGGCAAAATCCC
TTATAAATCAAAAGAATAGACCGAGATAGGGT
[37 nt withheld, positions 7383-7419]
AAAGAACGTGGACTCCAACGTCAAAGG
[49 nt withheld, positions 7447-7495]
T
[91 nt withheld, positions 7497-7587]
G
[124 nt withheld, positions 7589-7712]
CCCATTCGCCATTCAGGCTGCGCAACTGTTGGGAAGGGCGATCGGTGCGGGCCTCTTCGCTATTACGCCA
GTCGACCATAGCCAATTCAATATGGCGTATATGGACTCATGCCAATTCAATATGGTGGATCTGGACCTGT
GCCAATTCAATATGGCGTATATGGACTCGTGCCAATTCAATATGGTGGATCTGGACCCCAGCCAATTCAA
TATGGCGGACTTGGCACCATGCCAATTCAATATGGCGGACTTGGCACTGTGCCAACTGGGGAGGGGTCTA
CTTGGCACGGTGCCAAGTTTGAGGAGGGGTCTTGGCCCTGTGCCAAGTCCGCCATATTGAATTGGCATGG
TGCCAATAATGGCGGCCATATTGGCTATATGCCAGGATCAATATATAGGCAATATCCAATATGGCCCTAT
GCCAATATGGCTATTGGCCAGGTTCAATACTATGTATTGGCCCTATGCCATATAGTATTCCATATATGGG
TTTTCCTATTGACGTAGATAGCCCCTCCCAATGGGCGGTCCCATATACCATATATGGGGCTTCCTAATAC
CGCCCATAGCCACTCCCCCATTGACGTCAATGGTCTCTATATATGGTCTTTCCTATTGACGTCATATGGG
CGGTCCTATTGACGTATATGGCGCCTCCCCCATTGACGTCAATTACGGTAAATGGCCCGCCTGGCTCAAT
GCCCATTGACGTCAATAGGACCACCCACCATTGACGTCAATGGGATGGCTCATTGCCCATTCATATCCGT
TCTCACGCCCCCTATTGACGTCAATGACGGTAAATGGCCCACTTGGCAGTACATCAATATCTATTAATAG
TAACTTGGCAAGTACATTACTATTGGAAGGACGCCAGGGTACATTGGCAGTACTCCCATTGACGTCAATG
GCGGTAAATGGCCCGCGATGGCTGCCAAGTACATCCCCATTGACGTCAATGGGGAGGGGCAATGACGCAA
ATGGGCGTTCCATTGACGTAAATGGGCGGTAGGCGTGCCTAATGGGAGGTCTATATAAGCAATGCTCGTT
TAGGGA
