>Addgene plasmid #69229 | pCSDest2-SpCas9-MT3-NLS-3XHA-NLS-ZFP_TS3 | addgene partial sequence | sequence record 124867 | EBV-rev 5'-GTGGTTTGTCCAAACTCATC-3'
ATACGACTCACTATAGTTCTAGAGGCTCGAGTCATTACCCGGGGTCTTTCTGACGGAGGTGGATCTTGGT
GTGCCGTGTCAGGTGGTGGCTCAGCGCGAACTTCCTGCCGCAGATGTCACAGGCGAAGGGCTTTTCTCCT
GTGTGGGTGCGGATGTGCCGTGTCAGGCTGCTACGGATGCTGAAGTTCCTCATGCAGATGCGGCATTGAA
ACGGTTTTTGCCCTGTGTGAATGCGGATGTGCCGTGTCAGGTGTCCCTTCTGACTGAAGCGGCGGTCACA
GGACTCGACAGGACACGCGTATGGCTTCTCACCAGTGTGCGTACGTTGGTGCCGTGTCAGGTCGTCGCTC
CGCGAGAAGGACTTGCCACATTCAGGACATTTATAGGGCTTTCCGGATTCGAAATCCAGTTTCTTTTTCT
TAGCTGCCGGAGCGGCGGATCCAGCGTAATCTGGAACGTCATAAGGATACGATCCTGCATAGTCCGGGAC
GTCATAGGGATAGCCCGCATAGTCAGGAACATCGTATGGGTATACCTTCCTCTTCTTCTTGGGCCCGCCG
GTGCCGTCTCCACCGAGCTGAGAGAGGTCGATTCTTGTTTCATAGAGCCCCGTAATTGACTGATGAATCA
GTGTGGCGTCCAGGACCTCCTTTGTAGAGGTGTACTTCTTTCTGTCTATGGTGGTGTCGAAGTACTTGAA
GGCTGCAGGCGCGCCCAAGTTGGTCAGAGTAAACAAGTGGATAATGTTTTCTGCCTGCTCCC
