>Addgene plasmid #69229 | pCSDest2-SpCas9-MT3-NLS-3XHA-NLS-ZFP_TS3 | addgene partial sequence | sequence record 124868 | SP6 5'-ATTTAGGTGACACTATAG-3'
ATTCAAAGTTCTGGGCAATACCGATCGCCACAGCATAAAGAAGAACCTCATTGGAGCCCTCCTGTTCGAC
TCCGGGGAGACGGCCGAAGCCACGCGGCTCAAAAGAACAGCACGGCGCAGATATACCCGCAGAAAGAATC
GGATCTGCTACCTGCAGGAGATCTTTAGTAATGAGATGGCTAAGGTGGATGACTCTTTCTTCCATAGGCT
GGAGGAGTCCTTTTTGGTGGAGGAGGATAAAAAGCACGAGCGCCACCCAATCTTTGGCAATATCGTGGAC
GAGGTGGCGTACCATGAAAAGTACCCAACCATATATCATCTGAGGAAGAA
